>Addgene plasmid #145170 | pcDNA3-sACE2-T92Q-Fc(IgG1) | addgene full sequence | sequence record 292630 | Addgene NGS Result
TTGGAGGTCGCTGAGTAGTGCGCGAGCAAAATTTAAGCTACAACAAGGCAAGGCTTGACCGACAATTGCA
TGAAGAATCTGCTTAGGGTTAGGCGTTTTGCGCTGCTTCGCGATGTACGGGCCAGATATACGCGTTGACA
TTGATTATTGACTAGTTATTAATAGTAATCAATTACGGGGTCATTAGTTCATAGCCCATATATGGAGTTC
CGCGTTACATAACTTACGGTAAATGGCCCGCCTGGCTGACCGCCCAACGACCCCCGCCCATTGACGTCAA
TAATGACGTATGTTCCCATAGTAACGCCAATAGGGACTTTCCATTGACGTCAATGGGTGGAGTATTTACG
GTAAACTGCCCACTTGGCAGTACATCAAGTGTATCATATGCCAAGTACGCCCCCTATTGACGTCAATGAC
GGTAAATGGCCCGCCTGGCATTATGCCCAGTACATGACCTTATGGGACTTTCCTACTTGGCAGTACATCT
ACGTATTAGTCATCGCTATTACCATGGTGATGCGGTTTTGGCAGTACATCAATGGGCGTGGATAGCGGTT
TGACTCACGGGGATTTCCAAGTCTCCACCCCATTGACGTCAATGGGAGTTTGTTTTGGCACCAAAATCAA
CGGGACTTTCCAAAATGTCGTAACAACTCCGCCCCATTGACGCAAATGGGCGGTAGGCGTGTACGGTGGG
AGGTCTATATAAGCAGAGCTCTCTGGCTAACTAGAGAACCCACTGCTTACTGGCTTATCGAAATTAATAC
GACTCACTATAGGGAGACCCAAGCTGGCTAGCGCCACCATGTCAAGCTCTTCCTGGCTCCTTCTCAGCCT
TGTTGCTGTAACTGCTGCTCAGTCCACCATTGAGGAACAGGCCAAGACATTTTTGGACAAGTTTAACCAC
GAAGCCGAAGACCTGTTCTATCAAAGTTCACTTGCTTCTTGGAATTATAACACCAATATTACTGAAGAGA
ATGTCCAAAACATGAATAATGCTGGGGACAAATGGTCTGCCTTTTTAAAGGAACAGTCCACACTTGCCCA
AATGTATCCACTACAAGAAATTCAGAATCTCCAAGTCAAGCTTCAGCTGCAGGCTCTTCAGCAAAATGGG
TCTTCAGTGCTCTCAGAAGACAAGAGCAAACGGTTGAACACAATTCTAAATACAATGAGCACCATCTACA
GTACTGGAAAAGTTTGTAACCCAGATAATCCACAAGAATGCTTATTACTTGAACCAGGTTTGAATGAAAT
AATGGCAAACAGTTTAGACTACAATGAGAGGCTCTGGGCTTGGGAAAGCTGGAGATCTGAGGTCGGCAAG
CAGCTGAGGCCATTATATGAAGAGTATGTGGTCTTGAAAAATGAGATGGCAAGAGCAAATCATTATGAGG
ACTATGGGGATTATTGGAGAGGAGACTATGAAGTAAATGGGGTAGATGGCTATGACTACAGCCGCGGCCA
GTTGATTGAAGATGTGGAACATACCTTTGAAGAGATTAAACCATTATATGAACATCTTCATGCCTATGTG
AGGGCAAAGTTGATGAATGCCTATCCTTCCTATATCAGTCCAATTGGATGCCTCCCTGCTCATTTGCTTG
GTGATATGTGGGGTAGATTTTGGACAAATCTGTACTCTTTGACAGTTCCCTTTGGACAGAAACCAAACAT
AGATGTTACTGATGCAATGGTGGACCAGGCCTGGGATGCACAGAGAATATTCAAGGAGGCCGAGAAGTTC
TTTGTATCTGTTGGTCTTCCTAATATGACTCAAGGATTCTGGGAAAATTCCATGCTAACGGACCCAGGAA
ATGTTCAGAAAGCAGTCTGCCATCCCACAGCTTGGGACCTGGGGAAGGGCGACTTCAGGATTCTTATGTG
CACAAAGGTGACAATGGACGACTTCCTGACAGCTCATCATGAGATGGGGCATATCCAGTATGATATGGCA
TATGCTGCACAACCTTTTCTGCTAAGAAATGGAGCTAATGAAGGATTCCATGAAGCTGTTGGGGAAATCA
TGTCACTTTCTGCAGCCACACCTAAGCATTTAAAATCCATTGGTCTTCTGTCACCCGATTTTCAAGAAGA
CAATGAAACAGAAATAAACTTCCTGCTCAAACAAGCACTCACGATTGTTGGGACTCTGCCATTTACTTAC
ATGTTAGAGAAGTGGAGGTGGATGGTCTTTAAAGGGGAAATTCCCAAAGACCAGTGGATGAAAAAGTGGT
GGGAGATGAAGCGAGAGATAGTTGGGGTGGTGGAACCTGTGCCCCATGATGAAACATACTGTGACCCCGC
ATCTCTGTTCCATGTTTCTAATGATTACTCATTCATTCGATATTACACAAGGACCCTTTACCAATTCCAG
TTTCAAGAAGCACTTTGTCAAGCAGCTAAACATGAAGGCCCTCTGCACAAATGTGACATCTCAAACTCTA
CAGAAGCTGGACAGAAACTGTTCAATATGCTGAGGCTTGGAAAATCAGAACCCTGGACCCTAGCATTGGA
AAATGTTGTAGGAGCAAAGAACATGAATGTAAGGCCACTGCTCAACTACTTTGAGCCCTTATTTACCTGG
CTGAAAGACCAGAACAAGAATTCTTTTGTGGGATGGAGTACCGACTGGAGTCCATATGCAGACGGATCCG
ACAAAACTCACACATGCCCACCGTGCCCAGCACCTGAACTCCTGGGGGGACCGTCAGTCTTCCTCTTCCC
CCCAAAACCCAAGGACACCCTCATGATCTCCCGGACCCCTGAGGTCACATGCGTGGTGGTGGACGTGAGC
CACGAAGACCCTGAGGTCAAGTTCAACTGGTACGTGGACGGCGTGGAGGTGCATAATGCCAAGACAAAGC
CGCGGGAGGAGCAGTACAACAGCACGTACCGTGTGGTCAGCGTCCTCACCGTCCTGCACCAGGACTGGCT
GAATGGCAAGGAGTACAAGTGCAAGGTCTCCAACAAAGCCCTCCCAGCCCCCATCGAGAAAACCATCTCC
AAAGCCAAAGGGCAGCCCCGAGAACCACAGGTGTACACCCTGCCCCCATCCCGGGAGGAGATGACCAAGA
ACCAGGTCAGCCTGACCTGCCTGGTCAAAGGCTTCTATCCCAGCGACATCGCCGTGGAGTGGGAGAGCAA
TGGGCAGCCGGAGAACAACTACAAGACCACGCCTCCCGTGCTGGACTCCGACGGCTCCTTCTTCCTCTAC
AGCAAGCTCACCGTGGACAAGAGCAGGTGGCAGCAGGGGAACGTCTTCTCATGCTCCGTGATGCACGAGG
CTCTGCACAACCACTACACGCAGAAGAGCCTCTCCCTGTCTCCGGGTAAATGATAACTCGAGTCTAGAGG
GCCCGTTTAAACCCGCTGATCAGCCTCGACTGTGCCTTCTAGTTGCCAGCCATCTGTTGTTTGCCCCTCC
CCCGTGCCTTCCTTGACCCTGGAAGGTGCCACTCCCACTGTCCTTTCCTAATAAAATGAGGAAATTGCAT
CGCATTGTCTGAGTAGGTGTCATTCTATTCTGGGGGGTGGGGTGGGGCAGGACAGCAAGGGGGAGGATTG
GGAAGACAATAGCAGGCATGCTGGGGATGCGGTGGGCTCTATGGCTTCTGAGGCGGAAAGAACCAGCTGG
GGCTCTAGGGGGTATCCCC
[124 nt withheld, positions 3660-3783]
C
[91 nt withheld, positions 3785-3875]
A
[49 nt withheld, positions 3877-3925]
CCTTTGACGTTGGAGTCCACGTTCTTT
[37 nt withheld, positions 3953-3989]
ACCCTATCTCGGTCTATTCTTTTGATTTATAAGGGATTTTGCCGATTTCGGCCTATTGGTTAAAAAATGA
GCTGATTTAACAAAAATTTAACGCGAATTAATTCTGTGGAATGTGTGTCAGTTAGGGTGTGGAAAGTCCC
CAGGCTCCCCAGCAGGCAGAAGTATGCAAAGCATGCATCTCAATTAGTCAGCAACCAGGTGTGGAAAGTC
CCCAGGCTCCCCAGCAGGCAGAAGTATGCAAAGCATGCATCTCAATTAGTCAGCAACCATAGTCCCGCCC
CTAACTCCGCCCATCCCGCCCCTAACTCCGCCCAGTTCCGCCCATTCTCCGCCCCATGGCTGACTAATTT
TTTTTATTTATGCAGAGGCCGAGGCCGCCTCTGCCTCTGAGCTATTCCAGAAGTAGTGAGGAGGCTTTTT
TGGAGGCCTAGGCTTTTGCAAAAAGCTCCCGGGAGCTTGTATATCCATTTTCGGATCTGATCAAGAGACA
GGATGAGGATCGTTTCGCATGATTGAACAAGATGGATTGCACGCAGGTTCTCCGGCCGCTTGGGTGGAGA
GGCTATTCGGCTATGACTGGGCACAACAGACAATCGGCTGCTCTGATGCCGCCGTGTTCCGGCTGTCAGC
GCAGGGGCGCCCGGTTCTTTTTGTCAAGACCGACCTGTCCGGTGCCCTGAATGAACTGCAGGACGAGGCA
GCGCGGCTATCGTGGCTGGCCACGACGGGCGTTCCTTGCGCAGCTGTGCTCGACGTTGTCACTGAAGCGG
GAAGGGACTGGCTGCTATTGGGCGAAGTGCCGGGGCAGGATCTCCTGTCATCTCACCTTGCTCCTGCCGA
GAAAGTATCCATCATGGCTGATGCAATGCGGCGGCTGCATACGCTTGATCCGGCTACCTGCCCATTCGAC
CACCAAGCGAAACATCGCATCGAGCGAGCACGTACTCGGATGGAAGCCGGTCTTGTCGATCAGGATGATC
TGGACGAAGAGCATCAGGGGCTCGCGCCAGCCGAACTGTTCGCCAGGCTCAAGGCGCGCATGCCCGACGG
CGAGGATCTCGTCGTGACCCATGGCGATGCCTGCTTGCCGAATATCATGGTGGAAAATGGCCGCTTTTCT
GGATTCATCGACTGTGGCCGGCTGGGTGTGGCGGACCGCTATCAGGACATAGCGTTGGCTACCCGTGATA
TTGCTGAAGAGCTTGGCGGCGAATGGGCTGACCGCTTCCTCGTGCTTTACGGTATCGCCGCTCCCGATTC
GCAGCGCATCGCCTTCTATCGCCTTCTTGACGAGTTCTTCTGAGCGGGACTCTGGGGTTCGAAATGACCG
ACCAAGCGACGCCCAACCTGCCATCACGAGATTTCGATTCCACCGCCGCCTTCTATGAAAGGTTGGGCTT
CGGAATCGTTTTCCGGGACGCCGGCTGGATGATCCTCCAGCGCGGGGATCTCATGCTGGAGTTCTTCGCC
CACCCCAACTTGTTTATTGCAGCTTATAATGGTTACAAATAAAGCAATAGCATCACAAATTTCACAAATA
AAGCATTTTTTTCACTGCATTCTAGTTGTGGTTTGTCCAAACTCATCAATGTATCTTATCATGTCTGTAT
ACCGTCGACCTCTAGCTAGAGCTTGGCGTAATCATGGTCATAGCTGTTTCCTGTGTGAAATTGTTATCCG
CTCACAATTCCACACAACATACGAGCCGGAAGCATAAAGTGTAAAGCCTGGGGTGCCTAATGAGTGAGCT
AACTCACATTAATTGCGTTGCGCTCACTGCCCGCTTTCCAGTCGGGAAACCTGTCGTGCCAGCTGCATTA
ATGAATCGGCCAACGCGCGGGGAGAGGCGGTTTGCGTATTGGGCGCTCTTCCGCTTCCTCGCTCACTGAC
TCGCTGCGCTCGGTCGTTCGGCTGCGGCGAGCGGTATCAGCTCACTCAAAGGCGGTAATACGGTTATCCA
CAGAATCAGGGGATAACGCAGGAAAGAACATGTGAGCAAAAGGCCAGCAAAAGGCCAGGAACCGTAAAAA
GGCCGCGTTGCTGGCGTTTTTCCATAGGCTCCGCCCCCCTGACGAGCATCACAAAAATCGACGCTCAAGT
CAGAGGTGGCGAAACCCGACAGGACTATAAAGATACCAGGCGTTTCCCCCTGGAAGCTCCCTCGTGCGCT
CTCCTGTTCCGACCCTGCCGCTTACCGGATACCTGTCCGCCTTTCTCCCTTCGGGAAGCGTGGCGCTTTC
TCATAGCTCACGCTGTAGGTATCTCAGTTCGGTGTAGGTCGTTCGCTCCAAGCTGGGCTGTGTGCACGAA
CCCCCCGTTCAGCCCGACCGCTGCGCCTTATCCGGTAACTATCGTCTTGAGTCCAACCCGGTAAGACACG
ACTTATCGCCACTGGCAGCAGCCACTGGTAACAGGATTAGCAGAGCGAGGTATGTAGGCGGTGCTACAGA
GTTCTTGAAGTGGTGGCCTAACTACGGCTACACTAGAAGAACAGTATTTGGTATCTGCGCTCTGCTGAAG
CCAGTTACCTTCGGAAAAAGAGTTGGTAGCTCTTGATCCGGCAAACAAACCACCGCTGGTAGCGGTGGTT
TTTTTGTTTGCAAGCAGCAGATTACGCGCAGAAAAAAAGGATCTCAAGAAGATCCTTTGATCTTTTCTAC
GGGGTCTGACGCTCAGTGGAACGAAAACTCACGTTAAGGGATTTTGGTCATGAGATTATCAAAAAGGATC
TTCACCTAGATCCTTTTAAATTAAAAATGAAGTTTTAAATCAATCTAAAGTATATATGAGTAAACTTGGT
CTGACAGTTACCAATGCTTAATCAGTGAGGCACCTATCTCAGCGATCTGTCTATTTCGTTCATCCATAGT
TGCCTGACTCCCCGTCGTGTAGATAACTACGATACGGGAGGGCTTACCATCTGGCCCCAGTGCTGCAATG
ATACCGCGAGACCCACGCTCACCGGCTCCAGATTTATCAGCAATAAACCAGCCAGCCGGAAGGGCCGAGC
GCAGAAGTGGTCCTGCAACTTTATCCGCCTCCATCCAGTCTATTAATTGTTGCCGGGAAGCTAGAGTAAG
TAGTTCGCCAGTTAATAGTTTGCGCAACGTTGTTGCCATTGCTACAGGCATCGTGGTGTCACGCTCGTCG
TTTGGTATGGCTTCATTCAGCTCCGGTTCCCAACGATCAAGGCGAGTTACATGATCCCCCATGTTGTGCA
AAAAAGCGGTTAGCTCCTTCGGTCCTCCGATCGTTGTCAGAAGTAAGTTGGCCGCAGTGTTATCACTCAT
GGTTATGGCAGCACTGCATAATTCTCTTACTGTCATGCCATCCGTAAGATGCTTTTCTGTGACTGGTGAG
TACTCAACCAAGTCATTCTGAGAATAGTGTATGCGGCGACCGAGTTGCTCTTGCCCGGCGTCAATACGGG
ATAATACCGCGCCACATAGCAGAACTTTAAAAGTGCTCATCATTGGAAAACGTTCTTCGGGGCGAAAACT
CTCAAGGATCTTACCGCTGTTGAGATCCAGTTCGATGTAACCCACTCGTGCACCCAACTGATCTTCAGCA
TCTTTTACTTTCACCAGCGTTTCTGGGTGAGCAAAAACAGGAAGGCAAAATGCCGCAAAAAAGGGAATAA
GGGCGACACGGAAATGTTGAATACTCATACTCTTCCTTTTTCAATATTATTGAAGCATTTATCAGGGTTA
TTGTCTCATGAGCGGATACATATTTGAATGTATTTAGAAAAATAAACAAATAGGGGTTCCGCGCACATTT
CCCCGAAAAGTGCCACCTGACGTCGACGGATCGGGAGATCTCCCGATCCCCTATGGTGCACTCTCAGTAC
AATCTGCTCTGATGCCGCATAGTTAAGCCAGTATCTGCTCCCTGCTTGTGTG
Features (pLannotate 1.2.2; 21 found; start..end, strand, type, name):
    137..516     +  enhancer       CMV enhancer: human cytomegalovirus immediate early enhancer
    517..720     +  promoter       CMV promoter: human cytomegalovirus (CMV) immediate early promoter
    716..749     +  LTR            5' LTR (truncated) (fragment): truncated 5' long terminal repeat (LTR) from HIV-1
    765..783     +  promoter       T7 promoter: promoter for bacteriophage T7 RNA polymerase
    809..2665    +  CDS            ACE2 (fragment): ACE2_HUMAN - Experimental evidence at protein level: Swiss-Prot protein existence level 1. [Isoform 2]: (Microbial infection) Non-functional as a receptor for human coronavirus SARS-CoV-2. From Homo sapiens (Human).
   2660..3340    +  CDS            IGHG1 (fragment): IGHG1_HUMAN - Experimental evidence at protein level: Swiss-Prot protein existence level 1. Constant region of immunoglobulin heavy chains. Immunoglobulins, also known as antibodies, are membrane-bound or secreted glycoproteins produced by B lymphocytes. In the recognition phase of humoral immunity, the membrane-bound immunoglobulins serve as receptors which, upon binding of a specific antigen, trigger the clonal expansion and differentiation of B lymphocytes into immunoglobulins- secreting plasma cells. Secreted immunoglobulins mediate the effector phase of humoral immunity, which results in
   3390..3614    +  polyA_signal   bGH poly(A) signal: bovine growth hormone polyadenylation signal
   3618..3639    +  promoter       SV40 promoter (fragment): SV40 enhancer and early promoter
   3660..4088    +  rep_origin     f1 ori (sequence partly withheld): f1 bacteriophage origin of replication; arrow indicates direction of (+) strand synthesis
   4102..4431    +  promoter       SV40 promoter: SV40 enhancer and early promoter
   4498..5289    +  CDS            neo: KKA2_KLEPN - Also known as kan, nptII. Experimental evidence at protein level: Swiss-Prot protein existence level 1. Resistance to kanamycin, neomycin, paromomycin, ribostamycin, butirosin and gentamicin B. From Klebsiella pneumoniae.
   5313..5471    +  CDS            ble (fragment): BLE_KLEPN - Experimental evidence at protein level: Swiss-Prot protein existence level 1. Binding protein with a strong affinity to the bleomycin family of antibiotics. Binds to CL990; an antimitotic-antibiotic compound. From Klebsiella pneumoniae.
   5466..5587    +  polyA_signal   SV40 poly(A) signal: SV40 polyadenylation signal
   5660..5676    -  protein_bind   lac operator: The lac repressor binds to the lac operator to inhibit transcription in E. coli. This inhibition can be relieved by adding lactose or isopropyl-β-D-thiogalactopyranoside (IPTG). lac repressor encoded by lacI
   5684..5714    -  promoter       lac promoter: promoter for the E. coli lac operon
   5729..5750    -  protein_bind   CAP binding site: CAP binding activates transcription in the presence of cAMP. E. coli catabolite activator protein
   5763..5855    -  CDS            lacI (fragment): lac repressor; lacI; The lac repressor binds to the lac operator to inhibit transcription in E. coli. This inhibition can be relieved by adding lactose or isopropyl-β-D-thiogalactopyranoside (IPTG).
   6038..6626    -  rep_origin     ori: high-copy-number ColE1/pMB1/pBR322/pUC origin of replication
   6797..7657    -  CDS            AmpR: β-lactamase; bla; confers resistance to ampicillin, carbenicillin, and related antibiotics
   7658..7762    -  promoter       AmpR promoter: bla
   7821..7873    -  misc_feature   bom (fragment): basis of mobility region from pBR322
