[The description below was written by a language model from this plasmid's Addgene catalogue record and pLannotate feature annotations shown in this document.]
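Description:
pcDNA3-sACE2-T92Q-Fc(IgG1) is a mammalian expression plasmid of roughly 7.9 kb built on the Invitrogen pcDNA3.1(+) backbone. It is propagated in E. coli through a high-copy ColE1/pUC-type origin with ampicillin selection (AmpR, β-lactamase). It also carries an f1 origin, which allows single-stranded DNA production. For selection in mammalian cells, an SV40 early promoter drives the neomycin phosphotransferase gene, followed by an SV40 polyadenylation signal, and this confers G418 resistance. The short HIV-1 LTR, ble, lacI and bom fragments in the automated annotation look like partial sequence matches within the backbone rather than functional elements.

The payload was cloned between the NheI and XhoI sites. It encodes the soluble extracellular protease domain of human angiotensin-converting enzyme 2 (residues M1 to D615) fused at its C terminus to the Fc region of human IgG1. Because the fragment begins at the native start methionine, the protein should keep its own N-terminal signal sequence and be secreted. The Fc portion normally dimerises the fusion and makes it easy to capture and detect. Transcription is driven by the CMV immediate early enhancer and promoter and terminated by the bovine growth hormone polyadenylation signal, and a T7 promoter lies just upstream of the coding sequence. The T92Q substitution is recorded as a glycosylation mutant of ACE2. The plasmid comes from work on engineering human ACE2 for improved binding to the SARS-CoV-2 spike protein. It is used to produce this soluble ACE2-Fc variant in mammalian cells, and the resulting protein suits spike-binding studies and comparison with other ACE2 variants.
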