Addgene plasmid #145170: pcDNA3-sACE2-T92Q-Fc(IgG1)
Purpose: Mammalian expression plasmid for soluble ACE2-Fc fusion (IgG1) glycosylation mutant T92Q
Depositing lab: Erik Procko. Depositing organization: University of Illinois at Urbana-Champaign. Publication: Engineering human ACE2 to optimize binding to the spike protein of SARS coronavirus 2. Chan KK, Dorosky D, Sharma P, Abbasi SA, Dye JM, Kranz DM, Herbert AS, Procko E. Science. 2020 Sep 4;369(6508):1261-1265. doi: 10.1126/science.abc0870. Epub 2020 Aug 4. PubMed 32753553.
Backbone
  Vector backbone: pcDNA3.1(+)
  Backbone manufacturer: Invitrogen
  Backbone size w/o insert (bp): 5332
  Total vector size (bp): 7888
  Vector type: Mammalian Expression
  Selectable markers: Neomycin (select with G418)
Growth in bacteria
  Bacterial resistance: Ampicillin, 100 μg/mL
  Growth temperature: 37°C
  Growth strain: DH5alpha
  Copy number: High Copy
Gene/Insert
  Gene/Insert name: Angiotensin-converting enzyme 2 (alt names: ACE2; peptidyl-dipeptidase A)
  Species: H. sapiens (human)
  Insert size (bp): 2556
  Mutation: Extracellular, soluble protease domain (a.a. M1-D615) with mutation T92Q
  GenBank ID: NM_021804.1
  Entrez Gene: ACE2 (a.k.a. ACEH)
  Promoter: CMV
  Tag / fusion protein: Fc region of human IgG1 (C terminal on insert)
  Cloning method: Restriction Enzyme; 5′ cloning site NheI (not destroyed); 3′ cloning site XhoI (not destroyed)
  Sequencing primers: 5′ CMV-fwd; 3′ BGH-rev
Terms and licenses: Academic/Nonprofit Terms; Industry Terms: Not Available to Industry
Depositor comments: Please visit https://www.biorxiv.org/content/10.1101/2020.03.16.994236v1 for BioRxiv preprint.
How to cite: pcDNA3-sACE2-T92Q-Fc(IgG1) was a gift from Erik Procko (Addgene plasmid # 145170 ; http://n2t.net/addgene:145170 ; RRID:Addgene_145170)
