>Addgene plasmid #145170 | pcDNA3-sACE2-T92Q-Fc(IgG1) | addgene partial sequence | sequence record 288162 | T7 5'-TAATACGACTCACTATAGGG-3'
GCTCTTCCTGGCTCCTTCTCAGCCTTGTTGCTGTAACTGCTGCTCAGTCCACCATTGAGGAACAGGCCAA
GACATTTTTGGACAAGTTTAACCACGAAGCCGAAGACCTGTTCTATCAAAGTTCACTTGCTTCTTGGAAT
TATAACACCAATATTACTGAAGAGAATGTCCAAAACATGAATAATGCTGGGGACAAATGGTCTGCCTTTT
TAAAGGAACAGTCCACACTTGCCCAAATGTATCCACTACAAGAAATTCAGAATCTCCAAGTCAAGCTTCA
GCTGCAGGCTCTTCAGCAAAATGGGTCTTCAGTGCTCTCAGAAGACAAGAGCAAACGGTTGAACACAATT
CTAAATACAATGAGCACCATCTACAGTACTGGAAAAGTTTGTAACCCAGATAATCCACAAGAATGCTTAT
TACTTGAACCAGGTTTGAATGAAATAATGGCAAACAGTTTAGACTACAATGAGAGGCTCTGGGCTTGGGA
AAGCTGGAGATCTGAGGTCGGCAAGCAGCTGAGGCCATTATATGAAGAGTATGTGGTCTTGAAAAATGAG
ATGGCAAGAGCAAATCATTATGAGGACTATGGGGATTATTGGAGAGGAGACTATGAAGTAAATGGGGTAG
ATGGCTATGACTACAGCCGCGGCCAGTTGATTGAAGATGTGGAACATACCTTTGAAGAGATTAAACCATT
ATATGAACATCTTCATGCCTATGTGAGGGCAAAGTTGATGAATGCCTATCCTTCCTATATCAGTCCAATT
GGATGCCTCCCTGCTCATTTGCTTGGTGA
