>Addgene plasmid #145170 | pcDNA3-sACE2-T92Q-Fc(IgG1) | addgene partial sequence | sequence record 291839 | BGH-rev 5'-TAGAAGGCACAGTCGAGG-3'
TCGAGTTATCATTTACCCGGAGACAGGGAGAGGCTCTTCTGCGTGTAGTGGTTGTGCAGAGCCTCGTGCA
TCACGGAGCATGAGAAGACGTTCCCCTGCTGCCACCTGCTCTTGTCCACGGTGAGCTTGCTGTAGAGGAA
GAAGGAGCCGTCGGAGTCCAGCACGGGAGGCGTGGTCTTGTAGTTGTTCTCCGGCTGCCCATTGCTCTCC
CACTCCACGGCGATGTCGCTGGGATAGAAGCCTTTGACCAGGCAGGTCAGGCTGACCTGGTTCTTGGTCA
TCTCCTCCCGGGATGGGGGCAGGGTGTACACCTGTGGTTCTCGGGGCTGCCCTTTGGCTTTGGAGATGGT
TTTCTCGATGGGGGCTGGGAGGGCTTTGTTGGAGACCTTGCACTTGTACTCCTTGCCATTCAGCCAGTCC
TGGTGCAGGACGGTGAGGACGCTGACCACACGGTACGTGCTGTTGTACTGCTCCTCCCGCGGCTTTGTCT
TGGCATTATGCACCTCCACGCCGTCCACGTACCAGTTGAACTTGACCTCAGGGTCTTCGTGGCTCACGTC
CACCACCACGCATGTGACCTCAGGGGTCCGGGAGATCATGAGGGTGTCCTTGGGTTTTGGGGGGAAGAGG
AAGACTGACGGTCCCCCCAGGAGTTCAGGTGCTGGGCACGGTGGGCATGTGTGAGTTTTGTCGGATCCGT
CTGCATATGGACTCCAGTCGGTACTCCATCCCACAAAAGAATTCTTGTTCTGGTCTTTCAGCCANGTAAA
TAANGGGCTCAAAGTAGTTGAGCAGTGGCCTTACATTCATGTTCTTTGCTCCTACAACATTTTCCNATGC
TAGGGTCCAGGG
